>Addgene plasmid #129875 | pRDAX-372 N-Tag Venus210[2] L32 {Esp3I(2x)} mCherry | depositor full sequence | sequence record 249253 | Full Sequence
GCCTGCCTCCAGGCCTCAATATTGGCCATTAGCCATATTATTCATTGGTTATATAGCATAAATCAATATT
GGCTATTGGCCATTGCATACGTTGTATCTATATCATAATATGTACATTTATATTGGCTCATGTCCAATAT
GACCGCCATGTTGGCATTGATTATTGACTAGTTATTAATAGTAATCAATTACGGGGTCATTAGTTCATAG
CCCATATATGGAGTTCCGCGTTACATAACTTACGGTAAATGGCCCGCCTGGCTGACCGCCCAACGACCCC
CGCCCATTGACGTCAATAATGACGTATGTTCCCATAGTAACGCCAATAGGGACTTTCCATTGACGTCAAT
GGGTGGAGTATTTACGGTAAACTGCCCACTTGGCAGTACATCAAGTGTATCATATGCCAAGTCCGCCCCC
TATTGACGTCAATGACGGTAAATGGCCCGCCTGGCATTATGCCCAGTACATGACCTTACGGGACTTTCCT
ACTTGGCAGTACATCTACGTATTAGTCATCGCTATTACCATGGTGATGCGGTTTTGGCAGTACACCAATG
GGCGTGGATAGCGGTTTGACTCACGGGGATTTCCAAGTCTCCACCCCATTGACGTCAATGGGAGTTTGTT
TTGGCACCAAAATCAACGGGACTTTCCAAAATGTCGTAATAACCCCGCCCCGTTGACGCAAATGGGCGGT
AGGCGTGTACGGTGGGAGGTCTATATAAGCAGAGCTCGTTTAGTGAACCGTCAGATCACTAGAAGCTTTA
TTGCGGTAGTTTATCACAGTTAAATTGCTAACGCAGTCAGTGCTTCTGACACAACAGTCTCGAACTTAAG
CTGCAGAAGTTGGTCGTGAGGCACTGGGCAGGTAAGTATCAAGGTTACAAGACAGGTTTAAGGAGACCAA
TAGAAACTGGGCTTGTCGAGACAGAGAAGACTCTTGCGTTTCTGATAGGCACCTATTGGTCTTACTGACA
TCCACTTTGCCTTTCTCTCCACAGGTGTCCACTCCCAGGCCACCATGGATCCCAATGAGAAGAGGGACCA
TATGGTACTGCTCGAATTCGTGACTGCAGCAGGCATTACCCTTGGGATGGATGAACTTTATAAGGACGTG
GGTGGCGGAGGGAGCGAAGGCGGCGGATCCGGAGGGCCTGGCTCTGGCGGAGAGGGGAGCGCTGGAGGCG
GGTCAGCCGGTGGTGGGAGTCGAGACGCCGAGGCACGCCGTCTCCTAAGAATTCAGATCCGCCCCTCTCC
CTCCCCCCCCCCTAACGTTACTGGCCGAAGCCGCTTGGAATAAGGCCGGTGTGCGTTTGTCTATATGTTA
TTTTCCACCATATTGCCGTCTTTTGGCAATGTGAGGGCCCGGAAACCTGGCCCTGTCTTCTTGACGAGCA
TTCCTAGGGGTCTTTCCCCTCTCGCCAAAGGAATGCAAGGTCTGTTGAATGTCGTGAAGGAAGCAGTTCC
TCTGGTAGCTTCTTGAAGACAAACAACGTCTGTAGCGACCCTTTGCAGGCAGCGGAACCCCCCACCTGGC
GACAGGTGCCTCTGCGGCCAAAAGCCACGTGTATAAGATACACCTGCAAAGGCGGCACAACCCCAGTGCC
ACGTTGTGAGTTGGATAGTTGTGGAAAGAGTCAAATGGCTCTCCTCAAGCGTATTCAACAAGGGGCTGAA
GGATGCCCAGAAGGTACCCCATTGTATGGGATCTGATCTGGGGCCTCGGTACACATGCTTTACATGTGTT
TAGTCGAGGTTAAAAAAACGTCTAGGCCCCCCGAACCACGGGGACGTGGTTTTCCTTTGAAAAACACGAT
GATAATATGGCCACAACCATGGTGAGCAAGGGCGAGGAGGATAACATGGCCATCATCAAGGAGTTCATGC
GCTTCAAGGTGCACATGGAGGGCTCCGTGAACGGCCACGAGTTCGAGATCGAGGGCGAGGGCGAGGGCCG
CCCCTACGAGGGCACCCAGACCGCCAAGCTGAAGGTGACCAAGGGTGGCCCCCTGCCCTTCGCCTGGGAC
ATCCTGTCCCCTCAGTTCATGTACGGCTCCAAGGCCTACGTGAAGCACCCCGCCGACATCCCCGACTACT
TGAAGCTGTCCTTCCCCGAGGGCTTCAAGTGGGAGCGCGTGATGAACTTCGAGGACGGCGGCGTGGTGAC
CGTGACCCAGGACTCCTCCCTGCAGGACGGCGAGTTCATCTACAAGGTGAAGCTGCGCGGCACCAACTTC
CCCTCCGACGGCCCCGTAATGCAGAAGAAGACCATGGGCTGGGAGGCCTCCTCCGAGCGGATGTACCCCG
AGGACGGCGCCCTGAAGGGCGAGATCAAGCAGAGGCTGAAGCTGAAGGACGGCGGCCACTACGACGCTGA
GGTCAAGACCACCTACAAGGCCAAGAAGCCCGTGCAGCTGCCCGGCGCCTACAACGTCAACATCAAGTTG
GACATCACCTCCCACAACGAGGACTACACCATCGTGGAACAGTACGAACGCGCCGAGGGCCGCCACTCCA
CCGGCGGCATGGACGAGCTGTACAAGTAAACCGGTGCTCGAGGTACCGATGAATAGCTAAGGTCGAGGCC
GCAGGTAAGTATCAAGGTTACAAGACAGGTTTAAGGAGACCAATAGAAACTGGGCTTGTCGAGACAGAGA
AGACTCTTGCGTTTCTGATAGGCACCTATTGGTCTTACTGACATCCACTTTGCCTTTCTCTCCACAGGTG
TCGACAATCAACCTCTGGATTACAAAATTTGTGAAAGATTGACTGGTATTCTTAACTATGTTGCTCCTTT
TACGCTATGTGGATACGCTGCTTTAATGCCTTTGTATCATGCTATTGCTTCCCGTATGGCTTTCATTTTC
TCCTCCTTGTATAAATCCTGGTTGCTGTCTCTTTATGAGGAGTTGTGGCCCGTTGTCAGGCAACGTGGCG
TGGTGTGCACTGTGTTTGCTGACGCAACCCCCACTGGTTGGGGCATTGCCACCACCTGTCAGCTCCTTTC
CGGGACTTTCGCTTTCCCCCTCCCTATTGCCACGGCGGAACTCATCGCCGCCTGCCTTGCCCGCTGCTGG
ACAGGGGCTCGGCTGTTGGGCACTGACAATTCCGTGGTGTTGTCGGGGAAGCTGACGTCCTTTCCATGGC
TGCTCGCCTGTGTTGCCACCTGGATTCTGCGCGGGACGTCCTTCTGCTACGTCCCTTCGGCCCTCAATCC
AGCGGACCTTCCTTCCCGCGGCCTGCTGCCGGCTCTGCGGCCTCTTCCGCGTCTTCGCCTTCGCCCTCAG
ACGAGTCGGATCTCCCTTTGGGCCGCCTCCCCGCCTGGAATTCGAGCTCGGTACGATCAGCCTCGACTGT
GCCTTCTAGTTGCCAGCCATCTGTTGTTTGCCCCTCCCCCGTGCCTTCCTTGACCCTGGAAGGTGCCACT
CCCACTGTCCTTTCCTAATAAAATGAGGAAATTGCATCGCATTGTCTGAGTAGGTGTCATTCTATTCTGG
GGGGTGGGGTGGGGCAGGACAGCAAGGGGGAGGATTGGGAAGACAATAGCCCAGCTTTTGTTCCCTTTAG
TGAGGGTTAATTGCGCGCTTGGCGTAATCATGGTCATAGCTGTTTCCTGTGTGAAATTGTTATCCGCTAA
TTCACTCCTCAGGTGCAGGCTGCCTATCAGAAGGTGGTGGCTGGTGTGGCCAATGCCCTGGCTCACAAAT
ACCACTGAGATCTTTTTCCCTCTGCCAAAAATTATGGGGACATCATGAAGCCCCTTGAGCATCTGACTTC
TGGCTAATAAAGGAAATTTATTTTCATTGCAATAGTGTGTTGGAATTTTTTGTGTCTCTCACTCGGAAGG
ACATATGGGAGGGCAAATCATTTAAAACATCAGAATGAGTATTTGGTTTAGAGTTTGGCAACATATGCCC
ATATGCTGGCTGCCATGAACAAAGGTTGGCTATAAAGAGGTCATCAGTATATGAAACAGCCCCCTGCTGT
CCATTCCTTATTCCATAGAAAAGCCTTGACTTGAGGTTAGATTTTTTTTATATTTTGTTTTGTGTTATTT
TTTTCTTTAACATCCCTAAAATTTTCCTTACATGTTTTACTAGCCAGATTTTTCCTCCTCTCCTGACTAC
TCCCAGTCATAGCTGTCCCTCTTCTCTTATGGAGATCGGCCGGCCGCCGGCGTCGACGCGCGCGGCCGCG
GCGCGCCGTTGCTGGCGTTTTTCCATAGGCTCCGCCCCCCTGACGAGCATCACAAAAATCGACGCTCAAG
TCAGAGGTGGCGAAACCCGACAGGACTATAAAGATACCAGGCGTTTCCCCCTGGAAGCTCCCTCGTGCGC
TCTCCTGTTCCGACCCTGCCGCTTACCGGATACCTGTCCGCCTTTCTCCCTTCGGGAAGCGTGGCGCTTT
CTCATAGCTCACGCTGTAGGTATCTCAGTTCGGTGTAGGTCGTTCGCTCCAAGCTGGGCTGTGTGCACGA
ACCCCCCGTTCAGCCCGACCGCTGCGCCTTATCCGGTAACTATCGTCTTGAGTCCAACCCGGTAAGACAC
GACTTATCGCCACTGGCAGCAGCCACTGGTAACAGGATTAGCAGAGCGAGGTATGTAGGCGGTGCTACAG
AGTTCTTGAAGTGGTGGCCTAACTACGGCTACACTAGAAGAACAGTATTTGGTATCTGCGCTCTGCTGAA
GCCAGTTACCTTCGGAAAAAGAGTTGGTAGCTCTTGATCCGGCAAACAAACCACCGCTGGTAGCGGTGGT
TTTTTTGTTTGCAAGCAGCAGATTACGCGCAGAAAAAAAGGATCTCAAGAAGATCCTTTGATCTTTTCTA
CGGGGTCTGACGCTCAGTGGAACGAAAACTCACGTTAAGGGATTTTGGTCATGAGATTATCAAAAAGGAT
CTTCACCTAGATCCTTTTAAATTAAAAATGAAGTTTTAAATCAATCTAAAGTATATATGAGTAAACTTGG
TCTGACAGTTACCAATGCTTAATCAGTGAGGCACCTATCTCAGCGATCTGTCTATTTCGTTCATCCATAG
TTGCCTGACTCCCCGTCGTGTAGATAACTACGATACGGGAGGGCTTACCATCTGGCCCCAGTGCTGCAAT
GATACCGCGAGACCCACGCTCACCGGCTCCAGATTTATCAGCAATAAACCAGCCAGCCGGAAGGGCCGAG
CGCAGAAGTGGTCCTGCAACTTTATCCGCCTCCATCCAGTCTATTAATTGTTGCCGGGAAGCTAGAGTAA
GTAGTTCGCCAGTTAATAGTTTGCGCAACGTTGTTGCCATTGCTACAGGCATCGTGGTGTCACGCTCGTC
GTTTGGTATGGCTTCATTCAGCTCCGGTTCCCAACGATCAAGGCGAGTTACATGATCCCCCATGTTGTGC
AAAAAAGCGGTTAGCTCCTTCGGTCCTCCGATCGTTGTCAGAAGTAAGTTGGCCGCAGTGTTATCACTCA
TGGTTATGGCAGCACTGCATAATTCTCTTACTGTCATGCCATCCGTAAGATGCTTTTCTGTGACTGGTGA
GTACTCAACCAAGTCATTCTGAGAATAGTGTATGCGGCGACCGAGTTGCTCTTGCCCGGCGTCAATACGG
GATAATACCGCGCCACATAGCAGAACTTTAAAAGTGCTCATCATTGGAAAACGTTCTTCGGGGCGAAAAC
TCTCAAGGATCTTACCGCTGTTGAGATCCAGTTCGATGTAACCCACTCGTGCACCCAACTGATCTTCAGC
ATCTTTTACTTTCACCAGCGTTTCTGGGTGAGCAAAAACAGGAAGGCAAAATGCCGCAAAAAAGGGAATA
AGGGCGACACGGAAATGTTGAATACTCATACTCTTCCTTTTTCAATATTATTGAAGCATTTATCAGGGTT
ATTGTCTCATGAGCGGATACATATTTGAATGTATTTAGAAAAATAAACAAATAGGGGTTCCGCGCACATT
TCCCCGAAAAGTGCCACCTGACGTCTAAGAAACCATTATTATCATGACATTAACCTATAAAAATAGGCGT
ATCACGAGGCCCTTTCGTCTACGCGCGCGCCGGCGGCGCGCCGTCGACGGCCGGCCGCGGCCGC
Features (pLannotate 1.2.2; 16 found; start..end, strand, type, name):
    155..532     +  enhancer       CMV enhancer: human cytomegalovirus immediate early enhancer
    534..733     +  promoter       CMV promoter: human cytomegalovirus (CMV) immediate early promoter
    872..1004    +  intron         chimeric intron: chimera between introns from human β-globin and immunoglobulin heavy chain genes
   1028..1114    +  CDS            GFPxm181uv (fragment): GFPxm181uv is a basic (constitutively fluorescent) long stokes shift fluorescent protein published in 2006, derived from Aequorea macrodactyla.
   1252..1838    +  misc_feature   IRES2: internal ribosome entry site (IRES) of the encephalomyocarditis virus (EMCV)
   1839..2546    +  CDS            mCherry: mCherry is a basic (constitutively fluorescent) red fluorescent protein published in 2004, derived from Discosoma sp.. It is reported to be a very rapidly-maturing monomer with low acid sensitivity.
   2595..2727    +  intron         chimeric intron: chimera between introns from human β-globin and immunoglobulin heavy chain genes
   2736..3324    +  misc_feature   WPRE: woodchuck hepatitis virus posttranscriptional regulatory element
   3328..3344    +  misc_feature   MCS (fragment): pUC18/19 multiple cloning site
   3357..3468    +  polyA_signal   bGH poly(A) signal: bovine growth hormone polyadenylation signal
   3564..3582    -  promoter       T3 promoter: promoter for bacteriophage T3 RNA polymerase
   3641..3715    +  CDS            HBB (fragment): HBB_PONPY - Experimental evidence at transcript level: Swiss-Prot protein existence level 2. Involved in oxygen transport from the lung to the various peripheral tissues. From Pongo pygmaeus (Bornean orangutan).
   3786..3841    +  polyA_signal   β-globin poly(A) signal: rabbit β-globin polyadenylation signal (Gil and Proudfoot, 1987)
   4220..4808    -  rep_origin     ori: high-copy-number ColE1/pMB1/pBR322/pUC origin of replication
   4979..5839    -  CDS            AmpR: β-lactamase; bla; confers resistance to ampicillin, carbenicillin, and related antibiotics
   5840..5944    -  promoter       AmpR promoter: bla
