[The description below was written by a language model from this plasmid's Addgene catalogue record and pLannotate feature annotations shown in this document.]
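Description:
pRDAX-372 N-Tag Venus210[2] L32 {Esp3I(2x)} mCherry is a custom-built, 6,084-nt mammalian expression plasmid designed as an acceptor vector for protein–protein interaction assays based on bimolecular or trimolecular fluorescence complementation (BiFC/TriFC). It is propagated in E. coli as a high-copy plasmid through a ColE1/pUC-type origin and is selected with ampicillin via the β-lactamase gene and its native promoter.

The expression unit is driven by the human CMV immediate-early enhancer and promoter, followed by a chimeric β-globin/immunoglobulin intron that promotes efficient processing of the transcript. Immediately downstream lies a short (under 90 nt) GFP-family coding fragment. The annotation software matched it to a related Aequorea protein, but given the construct name it most plausibly corresponds to the small C-terminal Venus fragment produced by splitting Venus around residue 210. The name further suggests that this fragment acts as an N-terminal tag joined through a linker ("L32") to a pair of Esp3I sites, a type IIS arrangement into which a protein of interest would be cloned. These linker and cloning-site elements are not annotated in the feature table, and the catalogue lists the cloning sites as unknown.

An EMCV IRES then drives translation of mCherry from the same transcript, giving a constitutive red signal that can mark transfected cells and serve as a reference for the complementation signal. A second chimeric intron, a WPRE and a bGH polyadenylation signal complete the cassette, and a β-globin fragment with a rabbit β-globin poly(A) signal lies further downstream. The catalogue lists the insert species as mouse, although Venus is a jellyfish-derived fluorescent protein.
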