Addgene plasmid #129875: pRDAX-372 N-Tag Venus210[2] L32 {Esp3I(2x)} mCherry
Purpose: PPI (BiFC/TriFC) assay vector
Depositing lab: Gary Lewin. Depositing organization: Max-Delbrueck-Centrum fuer Molekulare Medizin (MDC).
Backbone
  Vector backbone: custom built
  Vector type: Mammalian Expression
Growth in bacteria
  Bacterial resistance: Ampicillin, 100 μg/mL
  Growth temperature: 37°C
  Growth strain: DH5alpha
  Copy number: High Copy
Gene/Insert
  Gene/Insert name: Venus
  Species: M. musculus (mouse)
  Cloning method: Restriction Enzyme; 5′ cloning site unknown (unknown if destroyed); 3′ cloning site unknown (unknown if destroyed)
Terms and licenses: Academic/Nonprofit Terms; Industry Terms: Not Available to Industry
How to cite: pRDAX-372 N-Tag Venus210[2] L32 {Esp3I(2x)} mCherry was a gift from Gary Lewin (Addgene plasmid # 129875 ; http://n2t.net/addgene:129875 ; RRID:Addgene_129875)
